Addgene plasmid #206195: pLAMP1-miRFP704nano
Purpose: LAMP1 (Lysosome Membrane) labelled with near-infrared fluorescent protein miRFP704nano
Depositing lab: Vladislav Verkhusha. Depositing organization: University of Helsinki. Publication: Development of bright red-shifted miRFP704nano using structural analysis of miRFPnano proteins. Oliinyk OS, Pletnev S, Baloban M, Verkhusha VV. Protein Sci. 2023 Jun 22:e4709. doi: 10.1002/pro.4709. PubMed 37347539.
Backbone
  Vector backbone: pN1
  Backbone manufacturer: Clontech
  Vector type: Mammalian Expression
  Selectable markers: Neomycin (select with G418)
Growth in bacteria
  Bacterial resistance: Kanamycin, 50 μg/mL
  Growth temperature: 37°C
  Growth strain: DH5alpha
  Copy number: High Copy
Gene/Insert
  Gene/Insert name: LAMP1-miRFP704nano
  Species: R. norvegicus (rat), Synthetic
  Insert size (bp): 1716
  Promoter: CMV
  Tag / fusion protein: miRFP704nano (C terminal on insert)
  Cloning method: Unknown
  Sequencing primers: 5′ CMV Forward; 3′ SV40pA-R
Terms and licenses: Academic/Nonprofit Terms; Industry Terms: Not Available to Industry
How to cite: pLAMP1-miRFP704nano was a gift from Vladislav Verkhusha (Addgene plasmid # 206195 ; http://n2t.net/addgene:206195 ; RRID:Addgene_206195)
