[The description below was written by a language model from this plasmid's Addgene catalogue record and pLannotate feature annotations shown in this document.]
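Description:
pLAMP1-miRFP704nano is a mammalian expression plasmid of about 5.7 kb built on the Clontech pN1 backbone, designed to label lysosomal membranes with a near-infrared fluorescent protein. It is maintained in E. coli at high copy through a ColE1/pUC-type origin and also carries an f1 phage origin. A single Tn5 aminoglycoside phosphotransferase gene (NeoR/KanR) serves both hosts: the bacterial bla (AmpR) promoter drives it for kanamycin selection in bacteria, while the SV40 enhancer/early promoter and the HSV TK polyadenylation signal allow G418 selection of stably transfected mammalian cells. Short matches to ble, a bGH poly(A) signal and SV40 large T antigen in the annotation are small fragments of backbone sequence rather than functional elements.

The payload is a 1,716 bp fusion in which rat LAMP1 (lysosome-associated membrane glycoprotein 1) is joined at its C terminus to the synthetic reporter miRFP704nano, expressed from the human CMV immediate-early enhancer and promoter and terminated by the SV40 poly(A) signal. The automated feature table labels the fluorescent protein as miRFP670nano. This most likely reflects a closest-match call, since the catalogue entry and associated publication describe miRFP704nano as a brighter, red-shifted variant developed within the miRFPnano family. The annotated relative derives from Nostoc punctiforme and needs biliverdin as its chromophore for fluorescence. LAMP1 targets the fusion to the lysosomal membrane, so the plasmid serves as an organelle marker for near-infrared imaging of lysosomes in transfected mammalian cells and as a demonstration of how miRFP704nano performs as a fusion tag.
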