Features (pLannotate 1.2.2; 15 found; start..end, strand, type, name):
    329..433     -  promoter       AmpR promoter: bla
    460..888     +  rep_origin     f1 ori (sequence partly withheld): f1 bacteriophage origin of replication; arrow indicates direction of (+) strand synthesis
    922..1043    -  polyA_signal   SV40 poly(A) signal: SV40 polyadenylation signal
   1066..1149    -  CDS            large T antigen (fragment): large T antigen from SV40 (simian virus 40)
   1196..1636    -  CDS            miRFP670nano: miRFP670nano is a basic (constitutively fluorescent) near ir fluorescent protein published in 2019, derived from Nostoc punctiforme. It has very low acid sensitivity. It requires the cofactor biliverdin for fluorescence.
   1690..2911    -  CDS            LAMP1 (fragment): rat lysosome-associated membrane glycoprotein 1
   2918..2946    -  misc_feature   MCS (fragment): multiple cloning site
   2969..3172    -  promoter       CMV promoter: human cytomegalovirus (CMV) immediate early promoter
   3173..3476    -  enhancer       CMV enhancer: human cytomegalovirus immediate early enhancer
   3651..4239    -  rep_origin     ori: high-copy-number ColE1/pMB1/pBR322/pUC origin of replication
   4461..4477    +  polyA_signal   bGH poly(A) signal (fragment): bovine growth hormone polyadenylation signal
   4568..4615    -  polyA_signal   HSV TK poly(A) signal: herpes simplex virus thymidine kinase polyadenylation signal (Cole and Stacy, 1985)
   4674..4826    -  CDS            ble (fragment): BLE_KLEPN - Experimental evidence at protein level: Swiss-Prot protein existence level 1. Binding protein with a strong affinity to the bleomycin family of antibiotics. Binds to CL990; an antimitotic-antibiotic compound. From Klebsiella pneumoniae.
   4847..5641    -  CDS            NeoR/KanR: aminoglycoside phosphotransferase from Tn5; aph(3')-II (or nptII); confers resistance to neomycin, kanamycin, and G418 (Geneticin®)
   5676..327     -  promoter       SV40 promoter (across the origin): SV40 enhancer and early promoter
>Addgene plasmid #206195 | pLAMP1-miRFP704nano | addgene full sequence | sequence record 410747 | Addgene NGS Result
CCTCACTACTTCTGGAATAGCTCAGAGGCCGAGGCGGCCTCGGCCTCTGCATAAATAAAAAAAATTAGTC
AGCCATGGGGCGGAGAATGGGCGGAACTGGGCGGAGTTAGGGGCGGGATGGGCGGAGTTAGGGGCGGGAC
TATGGTTGCTGACTAATTGAGATGCATGCTTTGCATACTTCTGCCTGCTGGGGAGCCTGGGGACTTTCCA
CACCTGGTTGCTGACTAATTGAGATGCATGCTTTGCATACTTCTGCCTGCTGGGGAGCCTGGGGACTTTC
CACACCCTAACTGACACACATTCCACAGCTGGTTCTTTCCGCCTCAGGACTCTTCCTTTTTCAATATTAT
TGAAGCATTTATCAGGGTTATTGTCTCATGAGCGGATACATATTTGAATGTATTTAGAAAAATAAACAAA
TAGGGGTTCCGCGCACATTTCCCCGAAAAGTGCCACCTG
[124 nt withheld, positions 460-583]
C
[91 nt withheld, positions 585-675]
A
[49 nt withheld, positions 677-725]
CCTTTGACGTTGGAGTCCACGTTCTTT
[37 nt withheld, positions 753-789]
ACCCTATCTCGGTCTATTCTTTTGATTTATAAGGGATTTTGCCGATTTCGGCCTATTGGTTAAAAAATGA
GCTGATTTAACAAAAATTTAACGCGAATTTTAACAAAATATTAACGCTTACAATTTACGCCTTAAGATAC
ATTGATGAGTTTGGACAAACCACAACTAGAATGCAGTGAAAAAAATGCTTTATTTGTGAAATTTGTGATG
CTATTGCTTTATTTGTAACCATTATAAGCTGCAATAAACAAGTTAACAACAACAATTGCATTCATTTTAT
GTTTCAGGTTCAGGGGGAGGTGTGGGAGGTTTTTTAAAGCAAGTAAAACCTCTACAAATGTGGTATGGCT
GATTATGATCTAGAGTCGCGGCCGCCACTGTGCTGGATATCTGCAGAATTCAGCTAGCTCTGCTGGATGG
CGATGCCCATCACCACGGCTTGCTGTTTCAGGAACTCGATTTCCCAGGTCTGCCAGCTCCGAGGGGCAGC
CAGTTGGTGGGCCACCAGCAGGCCCCACAGCTTCTTGCCCTTGATGATGGGGACAGCCAGAATGGCCCGC
ACCTGAAACTGGCCCAGCAGGTCTCTGTAGCTCTCCAGCAGATTGGCCTGGTAGATGTCGGCGATGGCCT
GGTATCTGCCGTGCAAGTATTCCTCACCTCTGGTTTCCATGAAGTAGCAGTCCCGCACCTGGGTCTTCAG
GATGCTGTTCCATCTGTCGTCCACGGCTTCCACGACGACGCTGCCGGAGTAATCTTCCTCGAACTGGAAC
ACGCACACTCTGTCCACTTGCAGGAACTGGCGCACCTCGGTCACGATGGTGTTCAGCATCTTGTCCAGGT
TTGCCATTACCGGTGGATCCGCGCCGGTGGAGCCGGTGGAGCCGGTGGAGCCGAATTCCGAGATGGTCTG
ATAGCCCGCGTGACTCCTCTTCCTGCCGATGAGGTAGGCGATGAGGACGATGAGGACCAGCCCTGCCAGG
GCCCCGCCCACAGCAATGGGGATCAGCATGTTGTTACCGTCCTGTACACACTCTTCCACAGACCCAAACC
TGTCACTTTCTACCCTGAAAGCCTGGACTTGCACGCTGAAGACATTGAGGGCGAGCGCCTTGCTGACAAA
GATGTGCTCCTCACTGTTGCACTTGTATGAGTTGCCGACACTGGCCTGAAGAGCTTTCAGGGAATAGTTG
GAGGTGCTGAACGTGGGCTCTATGGCATCAGGAAGAGTCATGTTCAACTGAACTCCTTGCAGGAAAAACA
GGCTAGAAGTGGCATTCATCCCAAACTGCAGCTCCAGGACTCTGCTCTTGTTCCCCACCTTCAGGGTCAC
CAACTGGGCACCGCAAGTCCCACTATATTTGTCACTTGGGTTGATGTTGAATGCTCTGGTCACAGTCGTG
TTGTCCTTCTTCATGTAGGTGATGTTGAGTTGCAGTGCCATAGAGGCCAGCAGGCAGGTTCCATTGTCAC
CAGTCACATTGTACTTGGACACACTGGGGTTTGTGGGCACAAGTGGTGGTGAGGGGCTGGGTGGCCCAGT
AGTTGGGGAAGGTTGATCCTGTGGGCAGCGTGTCTCTTCCTTGCTGAAGTTGCTACTCGGCAGGTAGGCC
TGGATAGTAGCGTCCCAGAGCACAATGGTCACATTCTTCATGTAGACCCTGATGTCGCTGACACATCGGT
ATGTTTTGTTGATGTCTGCCTTGATGTCAGTTGTGGAATCCACAGTGTCGGGCCCTTTGGAGCTGGCATT
GGGAAAGAATTGTGTGTCTGACAGGTTATATGTGAAATACATGTGCTGGACACTGTAACGTGTTGTGTTT
TTTGTGAAGGTGAGTTTCAGTAAATATCCTTCTCCAAAGGTGATTGCGAGGGTGGGCTCAGAAGCATTCT
TTTCACCACAAGAGCTGCTATTCTTCAGGACTTCTGCAGAGGCTGGCAGGGTCATATTCGAGACCTTAGA
AACATGTCCAGCCTCATAGGTGGTCAGAAAGGAGGCAGAGAAGCTGGCCATTATACACGCTGTGCCGTTG
TTGTCTTTCACCTCGAACAGTGCTGGGGCGCTGTGTGCAAGGCCTGCCAGCAGCAACAGGAGCAGCGGAC
GCCGGGCGCCCGGGGCCGCCATGGTGGCGCTCGAGATCTGAGTCCGGTAGCGCTAGCGGATCTGACGGTT
CACTAAACCAGCTCTGCTTATATAGACCTCCCACCGTACACGCCTACCGCCCATTTGCGTCAATGGGGCG
GAGTTGTTACGACATTTTGGAAAGTCCCGTTGATTTTGGTGCCAAAACAAACTCCCATTGACGTCAATGG
GGTGGAGACTTGGAAATCCCCGTGAGTCAAACCGCTATCCACGCCCATTGATGTACTGCCAAAACCGCAT
CACCATGGTAATAGCGATGACTAATACGTAGATGTACTGCCAAGTAGGAAAGTCCCATAAGGTCATGTAC
TGGGCATAATGCCAGGCGGGCCATTTACCGTCATTGACGTCAATAGGGGGCGTACTTGGCATATGATACA
CTTGATGTACTGCCAAGTGGGCAGTTTACCGTAAATACTCCACCCATTGACGTCAATGGAAAGTCCCTAT
TGGCGTTACTATGGGAACATACGTCATTATTGACGTCAATGGGCGGGGGTCGTTGGGCGGTCAGCCAGGC
GGGCCATTTACCGTAAGTTATGTAACGCGGAACTCCATATATGGGCTATGAACTAATGACCCCGTAATTG
ATTACTATTAATAACTAATGCATGGCGGTAATACGGTTATCCACAGAATCAGGGGATAACGCAGGAAAGA
ACATGTGAGCAAAAGGCCAGCAAAAGGCCAGGAACCGTAAAAAGGCCGCGTTGCTGGCGTTTTTCCATAG
GCTCCGCCCCCCTGACGAGCATCACAAAAATCGACGCTCAAGTCAGAGGTGGCGAAACCCGACAGGACTA
TAAAGATACCAGGCGTTTCCCCCTGGAAGCTCCCTCGTGCGCTCTCCTGTTCCGACCCTGCCGCTTACCG
GATACCTGTCCGCCTTTCTCCCTTCGGGAAGCGTGGCGCTTTCTCATAGCTCACGCTGTAGGTATCTCAG
TTCGGTGTAGGTCGTTCGCTCCAAGCTGGGCTGTGTGCACGAACCCCCCGTTCAGCCCGACCGCTGCGCC
TTATCCGGTAACTATCGTCTTGAGTCCAACCCGGTAAGACACGACTTATCGCCACTGGCAGCAGCCACTG
GTAACAGGATTAGCAGAGCGAGGTATGTAGGCGGTGCTACAGAGTTCTTGAAGTGGTGGCCTAACTACGG
CTACACTAGAAGAACAGTATTTGGTATCTGCGCTCTGCTGAAGCCAGTTACCTTCGGAAAAAGAGTTGGT
AGCTCTTGATCCGGCAAACAAACCACCGCTGGTAGCGGTGGTTTTTTTGTTTGCAAGCAGCAGATTACGC
GCAGAAAAAAAGGATCTCAAGAAGATCCTTTGATCTTTTCTACGGGGTCTGACGCTCAGTGGAACGAAAA
CTCACGTTAAGGGATTTTGGTCATGAGATTATCAAAAAGGATCTTCACCTAGATCCTTTTAAATTAAAAA
TGAAGTTTTAAATCAATCTAAAGTATATATGAGTAACCTGAGGCTATGGCAGGGCCTGCCGCCCCGACGT
TGGCTGCGAGCCCTGGGCCTTCACCCGAACTTGGGGGGTGGGGTGGGGAAAAGGAAGAAACGCGGGCGTA
TTGGCCCCAATGGGGTCTCGGTGGGGTATCGACAGAGTGCCAGCCCTGGGACCGAACCCCGCGTTTATGA
ACAAACGACCCAACACCGTGCGTTTTATTCTGTCTTTTTATTGCCGTCATAGCGCGGGTTCCTTCCGGTA
TTGTCTCCTTCCGTGTTTCAGTTAGCCTCCCCCTAGGGTGGGCGAAGAACTCCAGCATGAGATCCCCGCG
CTGGAGGATCATCCAGCCGGCGTCCCGGAAAACGATTCCGAAGCCCAACCTTTCATAGAAGGCGGCGGTG
GAATCGAAATCTCGTGATGGCAGGTTGGGCGTCGCTTGGTCGGTCATTTCGAACCCCAGAGTCCCGCTCA
GAAGAACTCGTCAAGAAGGCGATAGAAGGCGATGCGCTGCGAATCGGGAGCGGCGATACCGTAAAGCACG
AGGAAGCGGTCAGCCCATTCGCCGCCAAGCTCTTCAGCAATATCACGGGTAGCCAACGCTATGTCCTGAT
AGCGGTCCGCCACACCCAGCCGGCCACAGTCGATGAATCCAGAAAAGCGGCCATTTTCCACCATGATATT
CGGCAAGCAGGCATCGCCATGGGTCACGACGAGATCCTCGCCGTCGGGCATGCTCGCCTTGAGCCTGGCG
AACAGTTCGGCTGGCGCGAGCCCCTGATGCTCTTCGTCCAGATCATCCTGATCGACAAGACCGGCTTCCA
TCCGAGTACGTGCTCGCTCGATGCGATGTTTCGCTTGGTGGTCGAATGGGCAGGTAGCCGGATCAAGCGT
ATGCAGCCGCCGCATTGCATCAGCCATGATGGATACTTTCTCGGCAGGAGCAAGGTGAGATGACAGGAGA
TCCTGCCCCGGCACTTCGCCCAATAGCAGCCAGTCCCTTCCCGCTTCAGTGACAACGTCGAGCACAGCTG
CGCAAGGAACGCCCGTCGTGGCCAGCCACGATAGCCGCGCTGCCTCGTCTTGCAGTTCATTCAGGGCACC
GGACAGGTCGGTCTTGACAAAAAGAACCGGGCGCCCCTGCGCTGACAGCCGGAACACGGCGGCATCAGAG
CAGCCGATTGTCTGTTGTGCCCAGTCATAGCCGAATAGCCTCTCCACCCAAGCGGCCGGAGAACCTGCGT
GCAATCCATCTTGTTCAATCATGCGAAACGATCCTCATCCTGTCTCTTGATCGATCTTTGCAAAAGCCTA
GGCCTCCAAAAAAGCCT
